>Addgene plasmid #161822 | pcDNA3-LYRa11-RBD-8h | addgene full sequence | sequence record 316758 | Addgene NGS Result
TAAGCCAGTATCTGCTCCCTGCTTGTGTGTTGGAGGTCGCTGAGTAGTGCGCGAGCAAAATTTAAGCTAC
AACAAGGCAAGGCTTGACCGACAATTGCATGAAGAATCTGCTTAGGGTTAGGCGTTTTGCGCTGCTTCGC
GATGTACGGGCCAGATATACGCGTTGACATTGATTATTGACTAGTTATTAATAGTAATCAATTACGGGGT
CATTAGTTCATAGCCCATATATGGAGTTCCGCGTTACATAACTTACGGTAAATGGCCCGCCTGGCTGACC
GCCCAACGACCCCCGCCCATTGACGTCAATAATGACGTATGTTCCCATAGTAACGCCAATAGGGACTTTC
CATTGACGTCAATGGGTGGAGTATTTACGGTAAACTGCCCACTTGGCAGTACATCAAGTGTATCATATGC
CAAGTACGCCCCCTATTGACGTCAATGACGGTAAATGGCCCGCCTGGCATTATGCCCAGTACATGACCTT
ATGGGACTTTCCTACTTGGCAGTACATCTACGTATTAGTCATCGCTATTACCATGGTGATGCGGTTTTGG
CAGTACATCAATGGGCGTGGATAGCGGTTTGACTCACGGGGATTTCCAAGTCTCCACCCCATTGACGTCA
ATGGGAGTTTGTTTTGGCACCAAAATCAACGGGACTTTCCAAAATGTCGTAACAACTCCGCCCCATTGAC
GCAAATGGGCGGTAGGCGTGTACGGTGGGAGGTCTATATAAGCAGAGCTCTCTGGCTAACTAGAGAACCC
ACTGCTTACTGGCTTATCGAAATTAATACGACTCACTATAGGGAGACCCAAGCTGGCTAGCGCCACCATG
AAGACCATCATCGCCCTGAGCTACATCTTCTGCCTGGTGTTCGCCACCAACTTGTGTCCCTTCGGCGAGG
TGTTTAACGCAACTACTTTCCCATCTGTATATGCGTGGGAGAGGAAGAGAATTTCTAATTGTGTAGCCGA
TTATAGCGTTCTCTACAACTCCACGAGTTTCAGCACGTTCAAGTGCTATGGAGTGTCAGCGATCAAACTG
AACGACCTCTGTTTTTCTAACGTTTACGCAGATAGCTTTGTAGTGAAGGGAGATGATGTACGGCAAATTG
CGCCAGGTCAAACAGGAGTGATTGCAGATTATAACTACAAATTGCCTGACGATTTTATGGGCTGTGTCTT
GGCATGGAATACAAGAAACATAGATGCCACTTCTTCAGGTAATTTTAACTACAAGTATAGAAGTTTGCGC
CACGGGAAGTTGAGACCCTTCGAGAGAGACATCAGCAATGTTCCATTCTCCCCGGACGGAAAACCATGTA
CTCCTCCGGCTTTCAATTGTTACTGGCCCTTGAATGATTATGGGTTTTATACGACCAACGGAATTGGGTA
TCAACCATATCGCGTCGTTGTCCTGTCATTTGAACTGCTCAATGCGCCTGCTACAGTCTGCGGACCCAAG
CTCTCTACCGATGGATCCGGTCACCATCACCACCACCATCATCATTGATAACTCGAGTCTAGAGGGCCCG
TTTAAACCCGCTGATCAGCCTCGACTGTGCCTTCTAGTTGCCAGCCATCTGTTGTTTGCCCCTCCCCCGT
GCCTTCCTTGACCCTGGAAGGTGCCACTCCCACTGTCCTTTCCTAATAAAATGAGGAAATTGCATCGCAT
TGTCTGAGTAGGTGTCATTCTATTCTGGGGGGTGGGGTGGGGCAGGACAGCAAGGGGGAGGATTGGGAAG
ACAATAGCAGGCATGCTGGGGATGCGGTGGGCTCTATGGCTTCTGAGGCGGAAAGAACCAGCTGGGGCTC
TAGGGGGTATCCCC
[124 nt withheld, positions 1835-1958]
C
[91 nt withheld, positions 1960-2050]
A
[49 nt withheld, positions 2052-2100]
CCTTTGACGTTGGAGTCCACGTTCTTT
[37 nt withheld, positions 2128-2164]
ACCCTATCTCGGTCTATTCTTTTGATTTATAAGGGATTTTGCCGATTTCGGCCTATTGGTTAAAAAATGA
GCTGATTTAACAAAAATTTAACGCGAATTAATTCTGTGGAATGTGTGTCAGTTAGGGTGTGGAAAGTCCC
CAGGCTCCCCAGCAGGCAGAAGTATGCAAAGCATGCATCTCAATTAGTCAGCAACCAGGTGTGGAAAGTC
CCCAGGCTCCCCAGCAGGCAGAAGTATGCAAAGCATGCATCTCAATTAGTCAGCAACCATAGTCCCGCCC
CTAACTCCGCCCATCCCGCCCCTAACTCCGCCCAGTTCCGCCCATTCTCCGCCCCATGGCTGACTAATTT
TTTTTATTTATGCAGAGGCCGAGGCCGCCTCTGCCTCTGAGCTATTCCAGAAGTAGTGAGGAGGCTTTTT
TGGAGGCCTAGGCTTTTGCAAAAAGCTCCCGGGAGCTTGTATATCCATTTTCGGATCTGATCAAGAGACA
GGATGAGGATCGTTTCGCATGATTGAACAAGATGGATTGCACGCAGGTTCTCCGGCCGCTTGGGTGGAGA
GGCTATTCGGCTATGACTGGGCACAACAGACAATCGGCTGCTCTGATGCCGCCGTGTTCCGGCTGTCAGC
GCAGGGGCGCCCGGTTCTTTTTGTCAAGACCGACCTGTCCGGTGCCCTGAATGAACTGCAGGACGAGGCA
GCGCGGCTATCGTGGCTGGCCACGACGGGCGTTCCTTGCGCAGCTGTGCTCGACGTTGTCACTGAAGCGG
GAAGGGACTGGCTGCTATTGGGCGAAGTGCCGGGGCAGGATCTCCTGTCATCTCACCTTGCTCCTGCCGA
GAAAGTATCCATCATGGCTGATGCAATGCGGCGGCTGCATACGCTTGATCCGGCTACCTGCCCATTCGAC
CACCAAGCGAAACATCGCATCGAGCGAGCACGTACTCGGATGGAAGCCGGTCTTGTCGATCAGGATGATC
TGGACGAAGAGCATCAGGGGCTCGCGCCAGCCGAACTGTTCGCCAGGCTCAAGGCGCGCATGCCCGACGG
CGAGGATCTCGTCGTGACCCATGGCGATGCCTGCTTGCCGAATATCATGGTGGAAAATGGCCGCTTTTCT
GGATTCATCGACTGTGGCCGGCTGGGTGTGGCGGACCGCTATCAGGACATAGCGTTGGCTACCCGTGATA
TTGCTGAAGAGCTTGGCGGCGAATGGGCTGACCGCTTCCTCGTGCTTTACGGTATCGCCGCTCCCGATTC
GCAGCGCATCGCCTTCTATCGCCTTCTTGACGAGTTCTTCTGAGCGGGACTCTGGGGTTCGAAATGACCG
ACCAAGCGACGCCCAACCTGCCATCACGAGATTTCGATTCCACCGCCGCCTTCTATGAAAGGTTGGGCTT
CGGAATCGTTTTCCGGGACGCCGGCTGGATGATCCTCCAGCGCGGGGATCTCATGCTGGAGTTCTTCGCC
CACCCCAACTTGTTTATTGCAGCTTATAATGGTTACAAATAAAGCAATAGCATCACAAATTTCACAAATA
AAGCATTTTTTTCACTGCATTCTAGTTGTGGTTTGTCCAAACTCATCAATGTATCTTATCATGTCTGTAT
ACCGTCGACCTCTAGCTAGAGCTTGGCGTAATCATGGTCATAGCTGTTTCCTGTGTGAAATTGTTATCCG
CTCACAATTCCACACAACATACGAGCCGGAAGCATAAAGTGTAAAGCCTGGGGTGCCTAATGAGTGAGCT
AACTCACATTAATTGCGTTGCGCTCACTGCCCGCTTTCCAGTCGGGAAACCTGTCGTGCCAGCTGCATTA
ATGAATCGGCCAACGCGCGGGGAGAGGCGGTTTGCGTATTGGGCGCTCTTCCGCTTCCTCGCTCACTGAC
TCGCTGCGCTCGGTCGTTCGGCTGCGGCGAGCGGTATCAGCTCACTCAAAGGCGGTAATACGGTTATCCA
CAGAATCAGGGGATAACGCAGGAAAGAACATGTGAGCAAAAGGCCAGCAAAAGGCCAGGAACCGTAAAAA
GGCCGCGTTGCTGGCGTTTTTCCATAGGCTCCGCCCCCCTGACGAGCATCACAAAAATCGACGCTCAAGT
CAGAGGTGGCGAAACCCGACAGGACTATAAAGATACCAGGCGTTTCCCCCTGGAAGCTCCCTCGTGCGCT
CTCCTGTTCCGACCCTGCCGCTTACCGGATACCTGTCCGCCTTTCTCCCTTCGGGAAGCGTGGCGCTTTC
TCATAGCTCACGCTGTAGGTATCTCAGTTCGGTGTAGGTCGTTCGCTCCAAGCTGGGCTGTGTGCACGAA
CCCCCCGTTCAGCCCGACCGCTGCGCCTTATCCGGTAACTATCGTCTTGAGTCCAACCCGGTAAGACACG
ACTTATCGCCACTGGCAGCAGCCACTGGTAACAGGATTAGCAGAGCGAGGTATGTAGGCGGTGCTACAGA
GTTCTTGAAGTGGTGGCCTAACTACGGCTACACTAGAAGAACAGTATTTGGTATCTGCGCTCTGCTGAAG
CCAGTTACCTTCGGAAAAAGAGTTGGTAGCTCTTGATCCGGCAAACAAACCACCGCTGGTAGCGGTGGTT
TTTTTGTTTGCAAGCAGCAGATTACGCGCAGAAAAAAAGGATCTCAAGAAGATCCTTTGATCTTTTCTAC
GGGGTCTGACGCTCAGTGGAACGAAAACTCACGTTAAGGGATTTTGGTCATGAGATTATCAAAAAGGATC
TTCACCTAGATCCTTTTAAATTAAAAATGAAGTTTTAAATCAATCTAAAGTATATATGAGTAAACTTGGT
CTGACAGTTACCAATGCTTAATCAGTGAGGCACCTATCTCAGCGATCTGTCTATTTCGTTCATCCATAGT
TGCCTGACTCCCCGTCGTGTAGATAACTACGATACGGGAGGGCTTACCATCTGGCCCCAGTGCTGCAATG
ATACCGCGAGACCCACGCTCACCGGCTCCAGATTTATCAGCAATAAACCAGCCAGCCGGAAGGGCCGAGC
GCAGAAGTGGTCCTGCAACTTTATCCGCCTCCATCCAGTCTATTAATTGTTGCCGGGAAGCTAGAGTAAG
TAGTTCGCCAGTTAATAGTTTGCGCAACGTTGTTGCCATTGCTACAGGCATCGTGGTGTCACGCTCGTCG
TTTGGTATGGCTTCATTCAGCTCCGGTTCCCAACGATCAAGGCGAGTTACATGATCCCCCATGTTGTGCA
AAAAAGCGGTTAGCTCCTTCGGTCCTCCGATCGTTGTCAGAAGTAAGTTGGCCGCAGTGTTATCACTCAT
GGTTATGGCAGCACTGCATAATTCTCTTACTGTCATGCCATCCGTAAGATGCTTTTCTGTGACTGGTGAG
TACTCAACCAAGTCATTCTGAGAATAGTGTATGCGGCGACCGAGTTGCTCTTGCCCGGCGTCAATACGGG
ATAATACCGCGCCACATAGCAGAACTTTAAAAGTGCTCATCATTGGAAAACGTTCTTCGGGGCGAAAACT
CTCAAGGATCTTACCGCTGTTGAGATCCAGTTCGATGTAACCCACTCGTGCACCCAACTGATCTTCAGCA
TCTTTTACTTTCACCAGCGTTTCTGGGTGAGCAAAAACAGGAAGGCAAAATGCCGCAAAAAAGGGAATAA
GGGCGACACGGAAATGTTGAATACTCATACTCTTCCTTTTTCAATATTATTGAAGCATTTATCAGGGTTA
TTGTCTCATGAGCGGATACATATTTGAATGTATTTAGAAAAATAAACAAATAGGGGTTCCGCGCACATTT
CCCCGAAAAGTGCCACCTGACGTCGACGGATCGGGAGATCTCCCGATCCCCTATGGTGCACTCTCAGTAC
AATCTGCTCTGATGCCGCATAGT
Features (pLannotate 1.2.2; 21 found; start..end, strand, type, name):
    166..545     +  enhancer       CMV enhancer: human cytomegalovirus immediate early enhancer
    546..749     +  promoter       CMV promoter: human cytomegalovirus (CMV) immediate early promoter
    745..778     +  LTR            5' LTR (truncated) (fragment): truncated 5' long terminal repeat (LTR) from HIV-1
    794..812     +  promoter       T7 promoter: promoter for bacteriophage T7 RNA polymerase
    886..1482    +  CDS            S (fragment): SPIKE_SARS - Experimental evidence at protein level: Swiss-Prot protein existence level 1. [Spike protein S2']: Acts as a viral fusion peptide which is unmasked following S2 cleavage occurring upon virus endocytosis. From Severe acute respiratory syndrome coronavirus (SARS-CoV).
   1491..1511    +  CDS            10xHis (fragment): 10xHis affinity tag
   1565..1789    +  polyA_signal   bGH poly(A) signal: bovine growth hormone polyadenylation signal
   1793..1814    +  promoter       SV40 promoter (fragment): SV40 enhancer and early promoter
   1835..2263    +  rep_origin     f1 ori (sequence partly withheld): f1 bacteriophage origin of replication; arrow indicates direction of (+) strand synthesis
   2277..2606    +  promoter       SV40 promoter: SV40 enhancer and early promoter
   2673..3464    +  CDS            neo: KKA2_KLEPN - Also known as kan, nptII. Experimental evidence at protein level: Swiss-Prot protein existence level 1. Resistance to kanamycin, neomycin, paromomycin, ribostamycin, butirosin and gentamicin B. From Klebsiella pneumoniae.
   3488..3646    +  CDS            ble (fragment): BLE_KLEPN - Experimental evidence at protein level: Swiss-Prot protein existence level 1. Binding protein with a strong affinity to the bleomycin family of antibiotics. Binds to CL990; an antimitotic-antibiotic compound. From Klebsiella pneumoniae.
   3641..3762    +  polyA_signal   SV40 poly(A) signal: SV40 polyadenylation signal
   3835..3851    -  protein_bind   lac operator: The lac repressor binds to the lac operator to inhibit transcription in E. coli. This inhibition can be relieved by adding lactose or isopropyl-β-D-thiogalactopyranoside (IPTG). lac repressor encoded by lacI
   3859..3889    -  promoter       lac promoter: promoter for the E. coli lac operon
   3904..3925    -  protein_bind   CAP binding site: CAP binding activates transcription in the presence of cAMP. E. coli catabolite activator protein
   3938..4030    -  CDS            lacI (fragment): lac repressor; lacI; The lac repressor binds to the lac operator to inhibit transcription in E. coli. This inhibition can be relieved by adding lactose or isopropyl-β-D-thiogalactopyranoside (IPTG).
   4213..4801    -  rep_origin     ori: high-copy-number ColE1/pMB1/pBR322/pUC origin of replication
   4972..5832    -  CDS            AmpR: β-lactamase; bla; confers resistance to ampicillin, carbenicillin, and related antibiotics
   5833..5937    -  promoter       AmpR promoter: bla
   5996..11      -  misc_feature   bom (fragment) (across the origin): basis of mobility region from pBR322
