[The description below was written by a language model from this plasmid's Addgene catalogue record and pLannotate feature annotations shown in this document.]
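Description:
pcDNA3-LYRa11-RBD-8h is a mammalian expression plasmid of about 6 kb built on the pcDNA3.1(+) backbone for producing the receptor-binding domain (RBD) of the spike protein S from the bat coronavirus isolate LYRa11. It is maintained in E. coli as a high-copy plasmid through a ColE1/pUC-type origin with ampicillin selection (AmpR, β-lactamase). An SV40 promoter-driven neomycin phosphotransferase cassette with an SV40 poly(A) signal allows G418 selection of stably transfected mammalian cells. An f1 origin and remnants of the lac promoter/operator region are also present as standard backbone elements.

The insert, roughly 700 bp and cloned between retained NheI and XhoI sites, is a human codon-optimized sequence encoding residues T324 to D522 of the LYRa11 spike. It is preceded by an N-terminal HA leader sequence, presumably acting as a secretion signal, and followed by a GSG linker and a C-terminal 8×His tag suited to metal-affinity purification or detection. Transcription is driven by the CMV immediate-early enhancer and promoter and terminated by the bovine growth hormone poly(A) signal. A T7 promoter upstream of the insert also permits in vitro transcription.

The automated annotation labels the coding region as a fragment of the SARS-CoV spike and the tag as a partial 10×His. These labels reflect homology matches rather than a different insert. Small hits such as the HIV-1 LTR, ble and lacI fragments are likely incidental backbone matches. The construct is intended for expression of soluble, tagged RBD, and the associated publication concerns binding of an engineered decoy receptor to spike sequence variants.
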