Addgene plasmid #161822: pcDNA3-LYRa11-RBD-8h
Purpose: Mammalian expression plasmid for RBD of bat coronavirus isolate LYRa11
Depositing lab: Erik Procko. Depositing organization: University of Illinois at Urbana-Champaign. Publication: An engineered decoy receptor for SARS-CoV-2 broadly binds protein S sequence variants. Chan KK, Tan TJC, Narayanan KK, Procko E. Sci Adv. 2021 Feb 17;7(8). pii: 7/8/eabf1738. doi: 10.1126/sciadv.abf1738. Print 2021 Feb. PubMed 33597251.
Backbone
  Vector backbone: pcDNA3.1(+)
  Backbone manufacturer: Invitrogen
  Backbone size w/o insert (bp): 5332
  Total vector size (bp): 6034
  Vector type: Mammalian Expression
  Selectable markers: Neomycin (select with G418)
Growth in bacteria
  Bacterial resistance: Ampicillin, 100 μg/mL
  Growth temperature: 37°C
  Growth strain: DH5alpha
  Copy number: High Copy
Gene/Insert
  Gene/Insert name: Receptor-binding domain (RBD) of spike protein S (alt name: RBD)
  Species: LYRa11 bat coronavirus
  Insert size (bp): 702
  Mutation: Human codon optimized RBD (a.a. T324-D522)
  GenBank ID: AHX37558.1
  Promoter: CMV
  Tag / fusion protein: GSG linker and 8his tag (C terminal on insert); HA leader sequence (N terminal on insert)
  Cloning method: Restriction Enzyme; 5′ cloning site NheI (not destroyed); 3′ cloning site XhoI (not destroyed)
  Sequencing primers: 5′ CMV-fwd; 3′ BGH-rev
Terms and licenses: Academic/Nonprofit Terms; Industry Terms: Not Available to Industry
How to cite: pcDNA3-LYRa11-RBD-8h was a gift from Erik Procko (Addgene plasmid # 161822 ; http://n2t.net/addgene:161822 ; RRID:Addgene_161822)
